>Addgene plasmid #233101 | pUC57KAN-5XFLAG | addgene full sequence | sequence record 465632 | Addgene NGS Result
TCGCGCGTTTCGGTGATGACGGTGAAAACCTCTGACACATGCAGCTCCCGGAGACGGTCACAGCTTGTCT
GTAAGCGGATGCCGGGAGCAGACAAGCCCGTCAGGGCGCGTCAGCGGGTGTTGGCGGGTGTCGGGGCTGG
CTTAACTATGCGGCATCAGAGCAGATTGTACTGAGAGTGCACCAGATGCGGTGTGAAATACCGCACAGAT
GCGTAAGGAGAAAATACCGCATCAGGCGCCATTCGCCATTCAGGCTGCGCAACTGTTGGGAAGGGCGATC
GGTGCGGGCCTCTTCGCTATTACGCCAGCTGGCGAAAGGGGGATGTGCTGCAAGGCGATTAAGTTGGGTA
ACGCCAGGGTTTTCCCAGTCACGACGTTGTAAAACGACGGCCAGTGAATTCGGCGCGCCCTTAAGCTCGA
GGGCTCCGGCGGCGATTACAAGGATGACGACGATAAGGGCTCCGGCGGCGATTACAAGGATGACGACGAT
AAGGGCTCCGGCGGCGATTACAAGGATGACGACGATAAGGGCTCCGGCGGCGATTACAAGGATGACGACG
ATAAGGGCTCCGGCGGCGATTACAAGGATGACGACGATAAGGGCTCCGGCGGCGTCGACGGATCCGCGGC
CGCAAGCTTGGCTCGATCGAGCATGGTCATAGCTGTTTCCTGTGTGAAATTGTTATCCGCTCACAATTCC
ACACAACATACGAGCCGGAAGCATAAAGTGTAAAGCCTGGGGTGCCTAATGAGTGAGCTAACTCACATTA
ATTGCGTTGCGCTCACTGCCCGCTTTCCAGTCGGGAAACCTGTCGTGCCAGCTGCATTAATGAATCGGCC
AACGCGCGGGGAGAGGCGGTTTGCGTATTGGGCGCTCTTCCGCTTCCTCGCTCACTGACTCGCTGCGCTC
GGTCGTTCGGCTGCGGCGAGCGGTATCAGCTCACTCAAAGGCGGTAATACGGTTATCCACAGAATCAGGG
GATAACGCAGGAAAGAACATGTGAGCAAAAGGCCAGCAAAAGGCCAGGAACCGTAAAAAGGCCGCGTTGC
TGGCGTTTTTCCATAGGCTCCGCCCCCCTGACGAGCATCACAAAAATCGACGCTCAAGTCAGAGGTGGCG
AAACCCGACAGGACTATAAAGATACCAGGCGTTTCCCCCTGGAAGCTCCCTCGTGCGCTCTCCTGTTCCG
ACCCTGCCGCTTACCGGATACCTGTCCGCCTTTCTCCCTTCGGGAAGCGTGGCGCTTTCTCATAGCTCAC
GCTGTAGGTATCTCAGTTCGGTGTAGGTCGTTCGCTCCAAGCTGGGCTGTGTGCACGAACCCCCCGTTCA
GCCCGACCGCTGCGCCTTATCCGGTAACTATCGTCTTGAGTCCAACCCGGTAAGACACGACTTATCGCCA
CTGGCAGCAGCCACTGGTAACAGGATTAGCAGAGCGAGGTATGTAGGCGGTGCTACAGAGTTCTTGAAGT
GGTGGCCTAACTACGGCTACACTAGAAGAACAGTATTTGGTATCTGCGCTCTGCTGAAGCCAGTTACCTT
CGGAAAAAGAGTTGGTAGCTCTTGATCCGGCAAACAAACCACCGCTGGTAGCGGTGGTTTTTTTGTTTGC
AAGCAGCAGATTACGCGCAGAAAAAAAGGATCTCAAGAAGATCCTTTGATCTTTTCTACGGGGTCTGACG
CTCAGTGGAACGAAAACTCACGTTAAGGGATTTTGGTCATGAGATTATCAAAAAGGATCTTCACCTAGAT
CCTTTTAAATTAAAAATGAAGTTTTAAATCAATCTAAAGTATATATGAGTAAACTTGGTCTGACAGTTAG
AAAAACTCATCGAGCATCAAATGAAACTGCAATTTATTCATATCAGGATTATCAATACCATATTTTTGAA
AAAGCCGTTTCTGTAATGAAGGAGAAAACTCACCGAGGCAGTTCCATAGGATGGCAAGATCCTGGTATCG
GTCTGCGATTCCGACTCGTCCAACATCAATACAACCTATTAATTTCCCCTCGTCAAAAATAAGGTTATCA
AGTGAGAAATCACCATGAGTGACGACTGAATCCGGTGAGAATGGCAAAAGTTTATGCATTTCTTTCCAGA
CTTGTTCAACAGGCCAGCCATTACGCTCGTCATCAAAATCACTCGCATCAACCAAACCGTTATTCATTCG
TGATTGCGCCTGAGCGAGACGAAATACGCGATCGCTGTTAAAAGGACAATTACAAACAGGAATCGAATGC
AACCGGCGCAGGAACACTGCCAGCGCATCAACAATATTTTCACCTGAATCAGGATATTCTTCTAATACCT
GGAATGCTGTTTTCCCAGGGATCGCAGTGGTGAGTAACCATGCATCATCAGGAGTACGGATAAAATGCTT
GATGGTCGGAAGAGGCATAAATTCCGTCAGCCAGTTTAGTCTGACCATCTCATCTGTAACATCATTGGCA
ACGCTACCTTTGCCATGTTTCAGAAACAACTCTGGCGCATCGGGCTTCCCATACAATCGATAGATTGTCG
CACCTGATTGCCCGACATTATCGCGAGCCCATTTATACCCATATAAATCAGCATCCATGTTGGAATTTAA
TCGCGGCCTAGAGCAAGACGTTTCCCGTTGAATATGGCTCATACTCTTCCTTTTTCAATATTATTGAAGC
ATTTATCAGGGTTATTGTCTCATGAGCGGATACATATTTGAATGTATTTAGAAAAATAAACAAATAGGGG
TTCCGCGCACATTTCCCCGAAAAGTGCCACCTGACGTCTAAGAAACCATTATTATCATGACATTAACCTA
TAAAAATAGGCGTATCACGAGGCCCTTTCGTC
Features (pLannotate 1.2.2; 15 found; start..end, strand, type, name):
    137..236     +  misc_feature   bom (fragment): basis of mobility region from pBR322
    242..399     -  CDS            lacZα (fragment): LacZα fragment of β-galactosidase; lacZ fragment
    434..458     +  CDS            3xFLAG (fragment): three tandem FLAG® epitope tags
    470..494     +  CDS            3xFLAG (fragment): three tandem FLAG® epitope tags
    506..530     +  CDS            3xFLAG (fragment): three tandem FLAG® epitope tags
    542..566     +  CDS            3xFLAG (fragment): three tandem FLAG® epitope tags
    578..602     +  CDS            3xFLAG (fragment): three tandem FLAG® epitope tags
    680..696     -  protein_bind   lac operator: The lac repressor binds to the lac operator to inhibit transcription in E. coli. This inhibition can be relieved by adding lactose or isopropyl-β-D-thiogalactopyranoside (IPTG). lac repressor encoded by lacI
    704..734     -  promoter       lac promoter: promoter for the E. coli lac operon
    749..770     -  protein_bind   CAP binding site: CAP binding activates transcription in the presence of cAMP. E. coli catabolite activator protein
    783..875     -  CDS            lacI (fragment): lac repressor; lacI; The lac repressor binds to the lac operator to inhibit transcription in E. coli. This inhibition can be relieved by adding lactose or isopropyl-β-D-thiogalactopyranoside (IPTG).
   1058..1646    -  rep_origin     ori: high-copy-number ColE1/pMB1/pBR322/pUC origin of replication
   1817..2632    -  CDS            KanR: aminoglycoside phosphotransferase; aph(3')-Ia; confers resistance to kanamycin in bacteria or G418 (Geneticin®) in eukaryotes
   2633..2737    -  promoter       AmpR promoter: bla
   2832..35      +  CDS            rop (fragment) (across the origin): Rop protein, which maintains plasmids at low copy number; rop
