[The description below was written by a language model from this plasmid's Addgene catalogue record and pLannotate feature annotations shown in this document.]
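Description:
pUC57KAN-5XFLAG is a small (about 2.8 kb) bacterial cloning plasmid built on the pUC57KAN backbone that serves as a source of a synthetic multimerised FLAG epitope tag. It replicates in E. coli from a high-copy ColE1/pUC-type origin and is selected with kanamycin through an aminoglycoside phosphotransferase gene (aph(3')-Ia), which the annotation places directly downstream of an AmpR (bla) promoter. Short remnants of bom, rop and lacI are also detected; these are backbone leftovers rather than functional elements.

The payload is five FLAG-coding units, which the annotation picks up as five evenly spaced partial matches to a 3xFLAG feature, each about 25 nt long and separated by short gaps that presumably encode linker residues between the repeats. The array lies in the pUC multiple cloning region, between a fragment of the lacZα coding sequence and the lac promoter, lac operator and CAP binding site. The FLAG repeats are annotated on the opposite strand to these lac elements, so the lac promoter would not transcribe the sense strand of the tag, and no other promoter, start context, terminator or eukaryotic regulatory element is annotated around the insert. The plasmid is therefore best seen as a storage or template vector rather than an expression construct: the 5xFLAG module would be excised or amplified and fused in frame to a protein of interest, where repeated epitopes generally strengthen anti-FLAG antibody detection or capture. The record lists restriction enzyme cloning but does not identify the cloning sites, and it does not state a vector type or any specific downstream application or target organism.
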