Addgene plasmid #233101: pUC57KAN-5XFLAG
Purpose: 5X FLAG tag multimer
Depositing lab: Steve Stowers. Depositing organization: Montana State University.
Backbone
  Vector backbone: pUC57KAN
  Vector type: Unspecified
Growth in bacteria
  Bacterial resistance: Kanamycin, 50 μg/mL
  Growth temperature: 37°C
  Growth strain: DH5alpha
  Copy number: High Copy
Gene/Insert
  Gene/Insert name: FLAG tag
  Species: Synthetic
  Mutation: None
  Cloning method: Restriction Enzyme; 5′ cloning site Unknown (unknown if destroyed)
Terms and licenses: Academic/Nonprofit Terms; Industry Terms: Not Available to Industry
How to cite: pUC57KAN-5XFLAG was a gift from Steve Stowers (Addgene plasmid # 233101 ; http://n2t.net/addgene:233101 ; RRID:Addgene_233101)
